>Addgene plasmid #120035 | pMaCTag-P24 | depositor full sequence | sequence record 228071 | pMaCTag-P24 sequence 4636 bps
GAACGCGGCCGCCAGCTGAAGCTTCGTACGTCAGGTGGAGGAGGTAGTGGCGGAGGCGGATCCAAGAGAA
GATGGAAAAAGAATTTCATAGCCGTCTCAGCAGCCAACCGCTTTAAGAAAATCTCATCCTCCGGGGCACT
TGATTATGATATTCCAACTACTGCTAGCGAGAATTTGTATTTTCAGGGTGAGCTCAAAACCGCGGCTCTT
GCGCAACACGATGAAGCCGTGGACAACAAATTCAACAAAGAACAACAAAACGCGTTCTATGAGATCTTAC
ATTTACCTAACTTAAACGAAGAACAACGAAACGCCTTCATCCAAAGTTTAAAAGATGACCCAAGCCAAAG
CGCTAACCTTTTAGCAGAAGCTAAAAAGCTAAATGATGCTCAGGCGCCGAAAGTAGACAACAAATTCAAC
AAAGAACAACAAAACGCGTTCTATGAGATCTTACATTTACCTAACTTAAACGAAGAACAACGAAACGCCT
TCATCCAAAGTTTAAAAGATGACCCAAGCCAAAGCGCTAACCTTTTAGCAGAAGCTAAAAAGCTAAATGG
TGCTCAGGCGCCGAAAGTAGACGCGAATTCCGCGGGGAAGTCAACCTGAACTAGTAACTTGTTTATTGCA
GCTTATAATGGTTACAAATAAAGCAATAGCATCACAAATTTCACAAATAAAGCATTTTTTTCACTGCATT
CTAGTTGTGGTTTGTCCAAACTCATCAATGTATCTTAGTCGATATAACTTCGTATAGCATACATTATACG
AAGTTATGTCGACGGTGTGGAAAGTCCCCAGGCTCCCCAGCAGGCAGAAGTATGCAAAGCATGCATCTCA
ATTAGTCAGCAACCAGGTGTGGAAAGTCCCCAGGCTCCCCAGCAGGCAGAAGTATGCAAAGCATGCATCT
CAATTAGTCAGCAACCATAGTCCCGCCCCTAACTCCGCCCATCCCGCCCCTAACTCCGCCCAGTTCCGCC
CATTCTCCGCCCCATGGCTGACTAATTTTTTTTATTTATGCAGAGGCCGAGGCCGCCTCGGCCTCTGAGC
TATTCCAGAAGTAGTGAGGAGGCTTTTTTGGAGGCCTAGGCTTTTGCAAAGAATTCGCCACCATGACTGA
GTACAAGCCTACTGTGCGTTTAGCCACCAGGGATGATGTGCCACGAGCCGTGAGGACACTAGCAGCCGCC
TTTGCTGACTACCCAGCTACAAGGCACACCGTGGACCCTGACAGACACATTGAAAGAGTCACAGAACTTC
AGGAGCTGTTTTTAACTAGGGTGGGCCTGGATATTGGCAAAGTCTGGGTGGCCGATGATGGAGCAGCAGT
TGCAGTGTGGACCACCCCAGAGTCTGTTGAAGCTGGAGCTGTCTTTGCAGAAATTGGACCAAGAATGGCC
GAGTTATCTGGCAGCAGGCTGGCTGCTCAACAGCAGATGGAAGGATTATTAGCTCCCCACAGACCCAAGG
AGCCTGCCTGGTTCCTGGCAACAGTTGGAGTTTCTCCAGACCATCAGGGCAAGGGCTTAGGATCTGCTGT
GGTGCTGCCTGGTGTGGAAGCAGCTGAGAGAGCTGGGGTGCCAGCATTTCTGGAGACATCAGCTCCTAGA
AACCTGCCCTTCTATGAACGGCTGGGCTTCACAGTGACTGCTGATGTGGAGGTGCCTGAGGGCCCCAGAA
CCTGGTGCATGACAAGAAAACCAGGAGCCTGACTGCAGCGACTGTGCCTTCTAGTTGCCAGCCATCTGTT
GTTTGCCCCTCCCCCGTGCCTTCCTTGACCCTGGAAGGTGCCACTCCCACTGTCCTTTCCTAATAAAATG
AGGAAATTGCATCGCATTGTCTGAGTAGGTGTCATTCTATTCTGGGGGGTGGGGTGGGGCAGGACAGCAA
GGGGGAGGATTGGGAAGACAATAGCAGGCATGCTGGGGATGCGGTGGGCTCTATGGCTCGAGGAGGGCCT
ATTTCCCATGATTCCTTCATATTTGCATATACGATACAAGGCTGTTAGAGAGATAATTGGAATTAATTTG
ACTGTAAACACAAAGATATTAGTACAAAATACGTGACGTAGAAAGTAATAATTTCTTGGGTAGTTTGCAG
TTTTAAAATTATGTTTTAAAATGGACTATCATATGCTTACCGTAACTTGAAAGTATTTCGATTTCTTGGC
TTTATATATCTTGTGGAAAGGACGAAACACCGATAACTTCGTATAGCATACATTATACGAAGTTATGGTA
CCGATGCAGCTAGCCCGCGGATCTGCCGGTCTCCCTATAGTGAGTCGTATTAATTTCGATAAGCCAGGTT
AACCTGCATTAATGAATCGGCCAACGCGCGGGGAGAGGCGGTTTGCGTATTGGGCGCTCTTCCGCTTCCT
CGCTCACTGACTCGCTGCGCTCGGTCGTTCGGCTGCGGCGAGCGGTATCAGCTCACTCAAAGGCGGTAAT
ACGGTTATCCACAGAATCAGGGGATAACGCAGGAAAGAACATGTGAGCAAAAGGCCAGCAAAAGGCCAGG
AACCGTAAAAAGGCCGCGTTGCTGGCGTTTTTCCATAGGCTCCGCCCCCCTGACGAGCATCACAAAAATC
GACGCTCAAGTCAGAGGTGGCGAAACCCGACAGGACTATAAAGATACCAGGCGTTTCCCCCTGGAAGCTC
CCTCGTGCGCTCTCCTGTTCCGACCCTGCCGCTTACCGGATACCTGTCCGCCTTTCTCCCTTCGGGAAGC
GTGGCGCTTTCTCAATGCTCACGCTGTAGGTATCTCAGTTCGGTGTAGGTCGTTCGCTCCAAGCTGGGCT
GTGTGCACGAACCCCCCGTTCAGCCCGACCGCTGCGCCTTATCCGGTAACTATCGTCTTGAGTCCAACCC
GGTAAGACACGACTTATCGCCACTGGCAGCAGCCACTGGTAACAGGATTAGCAGAGCGAGGTATGTAGGC
GGTGCTACAGAGTTCTTGAAGTGGTGGCCTAACTACGGCTACACTAGAAGGACAGTATTTGGTATCTGCG
CTCTGCTGAAGCCAGTTACCTTCGGAAAAAGAGTTGGTAGCTCTTGATCCGGCAAACAAACCACCGCTGG
TAGCGGTGGTTTTTTTGTTTGCAAGCAGCAGATTACGCGCAGAAAAAAAGGATCTCAAGAAGATCCTTTG
ATCTTTTCTACGGGGTCTGACGCTCAGTGGAACGAAAACTCACGTTAAGGGATTTTGGTCATGAGATTAT
CAAAAAGGATCTTCACCTAGATCCTTTTAAATTAAAAATGAAGTTTTAAATCAATCTAAAGTATATATGA
GTAAACTTGGTCTGACAGTTACCAATGCTTAATCAGTGAGGCACCTATCTCAGCGATCTGTCTATTTCGT
TCATCCATAGTTGCCTGACTCCCCGTCGTGTAGATAACTACGATACGGGAGGGCTTACCATCTGGCCCCA
GTGCTGCAATGATACCGCGAGACCCACGCTCACCGGCTCCAGATTTATCAGCAATAAACCAGCCAGCCGG
AAGGGCCGAGCGCAGAAGTGGTCCTGCAACTTTATCCGCCTCCATCCAGTCTATTAATTGTTGCCGGGAA
GCTAGAGTAAGTAGTTCGCCAGTTAATAGTTTGCGCAACGTTGTTGCCATTGCTACAGGCATCGTGGTGT
CACGCTCGTCGTTTGGTATGGCTTCATTCAGCTCCGGTTCCCAACGATCAAGGCGAGTTACATGATCCCC
CATGTTGTGCAAAAAAGCGGTTAGCTCCTTCGGTCCTCCGATCGTTGTCAGAAGTAAGTTGGCCGCAGTG
TTATCACTCATGGTTATGGCAGCACTGCATAATTCTCTTACTGTCATGCCATCCGTAAGATGCTTTTCTG
TGACTGGTGAGTACTCAACCAAGTCATTCTGAGAATAGTGTATGCGGCGACCGAGTTGCTCTTGCCCGGC
GTCAATACGGGATAATACCGCGCCACATAGCAGAACTTTAAAAGTGCTCATCATTGGAAAACGTTCTTCG
GGGCGAAAACTCTCAAGGATCTTACCGCTGTTGAGATCCAGTTCGATGTAACCCACTCGTGCACCCAACT
GATCTTCAGCATCTTTTACTTTCACCAGCGTTTCTGGGTGAGCAAAAACAGGAAGGCAAAATGCCGCAAA
AAAGGGAATAAGGGCGACACGGAAATGTTGAATACTCATACTCTTCCTTTTTCAATATTATTGAAGCATT
TATCAGGGTTATTGTCTCATGAGCGGATACATATTTGAATGTATTTAGAAAAATAAACAAATAGGGGTTC
CGCGCACATTTCCCCGAAAAGTGCCACCTGACGTCTAAGAAACCATTATTATCATGACATTAACCTATAA
AAATAGGCGTATCACGAGGCCCTTTCGTCTCGCGCGTTTCGGTGATGACGGTGAAAACCTCTGACACATG
CAGCTCCCGGAGACGGTCACAGCTTGTCTGTAAGCGGATGCCGGGAGCAGACAAGCCCGTCAGGGCGCGT
CAGCGGGTGTTGGCGGGTGTCGGGGCTGGCTTAACTATGCGGCATCAGAGCAGATTGTACTGAGAGTGCA
CCATATGGACATATTGTCGTTAGAACGCGGCTACAATTAATACATAACCTTATGTATCATACACATACGA
TTTAGGTGACACTATA
Features (pLannotate 1.2.2; 18 found; start..end, strand, type, name):
     71..141     +  CDS            CBP (fragment): calmodulin-binding peptide derived from skeletal muscle myosin light chain kinase; binds calmodulin with nanomolar affinity in the presence of calcium
    229..402     +  CDS            ProtA: IgG-binding unit of Staphylococcus aureus protein A
    406..576     +  CDS            ProtA: IgG-binding unit of Staphylococcus aureus protein A
    616..737     +  polyA_signal   SV40 poly(A) signal: SV40 polyadenylation signal
    744..777     +  protein_bind   loxP: Cre-mediated recombination occurs in the 8-bp core sequence (GCATACAT). Cre recombinase
    784..1100    +  promoter       SV40 promoter: SV40 enhancer and early promoter
   1113..1709    +  CDS            pac: PUAC_STRAD - Protein predicted: Swiss-Prot protein existence level 4. Detoxification of puromycin. From Streptomyces alboniger.
   1722..1946    +  polyA_signal   bGH poly(A) signal: bovine growth hormone polyadenylation signal
   1953..2193    +  promoter       U6 promoter: RNA polymerase III promoter for human U6 snRNA
   2203..2236    +  protein_bind   loxP: Cre-mediated recombination occurs in the 8-bp core sequence (GCATACAT). Cre recombinase
   2274..2292    -  promoter       T7 promoter: promoter for bacteriophage T7 RNA polymerase
   2314..2367    -  CDS            lacI (fragment): lac repressor; lacI; The lac repressor binds to the lac operator to inhibit transcription in E. coli. This inhibition can be relieved by adding lactose or isopropyl-β-D-thiogalactopyranoside (IPTG).
   2550..3138    -  rep_origin     ori: high-copy-number ColE1/pMB1/pBR322/pUC origin of replication
   3309..4169    -  CDS            AmpR: β-lactamase; bla; confers resistance to ampicillin, carbenicillin, and related antibiotics
   4170..4274    -  promoter       AmpR promoter: bla
   4369..4404    +  CDS            rop (fragment): Rop protein, which maintains plasmids at low copy number; rop
   4506..4557    +  misc_feature   bom (fragment): basis of mobility region from pBR322
   4620..2       +  promoter       SP6 promoter (across the origin): promoter for bacteriophage SP6 RNA polymerase
