>Addgene plasmid #120035 | pMaCTag-P24 | addgene full sequence | sequence record 232641 | Addgene NGS Result
ATTTAGGTGACACTATAGAACGCGGCCGCCAGCTGAAGCTTCGTACGTCAGGTGGAGGAGGTAGTGGCGG
AGGCGGATCCAAGAGAAGATGGAAAAAGAATTTCATAGCCGTCTCAGCAGCCAACCGCTTTAAGAAAATC
TCATCCTCCGGGGCACTTGATTATGATATTCCAACTACTGCTAGCGAGAATTTGTATTTTCAGGGTGAGC
TCAAAACCGCGGCTCTTGCGCAACACGATGAAGCCGTGGACAACAAATTCAACAAAGAACAACAAAACGC
GTTCTATGAGATCTTACATTTACCTAACTTAAACGAAGAACAACGAAACGCCTTCATCCAAAGTTTAAAA
GATGACCCAAGCCAAAGCGCTAACCTTTTAGCAGAAGCTAAAAAGCTAAATGATGCTCAGGCGCCGAAAG
TAGACAACAAATTCAACAAAGAACAACAAAACGCGTTCTATGAGATCTTACATTTACCTAACTTAAACGA
AGAACAACGAAACGCCTTCATCCAAAGTTTAAAAGATGACCCAAGCCAAAGCGCTAACCTTTTAGCAGAA
GCTAAAAAGCTAAATGGTGCTCAGGCGCCGAAAGTAGACGCGAATTCCGCGGGGAAGTCAACCTGAACTA
GTAACTTGTTTATTGCAGCTTATAATGGTTACAAATAAAGCAATAGCATCACAAATTTCACAAATAAAGC
ATTTTTTTCACTGCATTCTAGTTGTGGTTTGTCCAAACTCATCAATGTATCTTAGTCGATATAACTTCGT
ATAGCATACATTATACGAAGTTATGTCGACGGTGTGGAAAGTCCCCAGGCTCCCCAGCAGGCAGAAGTAT
GCAAAGCATGCATCTCAATTAGTCAGCAACCAGGTGTGGAAAGTCCCCAGGCTCCCCAGCAGGCAGAAGT
ATGCAAAGCATGCATCTCAATTAGTCAGCAACCATAGTCCCGCCCCTAACTCCGCCCATCCCGCCCCTAA
CTCCGCCCAGTTCCGCCCATTCTCCGCCCCATGGCTGACTAATTTTTTTTATTTATGCAGAGGCCGAGGC
CGCCTCGGCCTCTGAGCTATTCCAGAAGTAGTGAGGAGGCTTTTTTGGAGGCCTAGGCTTTTGCAAAGAA
TTCGCCACCATGACTGAGTACAAGCCTACTGTGCGTTTAGCCACCAGGGATGATGTGCCACGAGCCGTGA
GGACACTAGCAGCCGCCTTTGCTGACTACCCAGCTACAAGGCACACCGTGGACCCTGACAGACACATTGA
AAGAGTCACAGAACTTCAGGAGCTGTTTTTAACTAGGGTGGGCCTGGATATTGGCAAAGTCTGGGTGGCC
GATGATGGAGCAGCAGTTGCAGTGTGGACCACCCCAGAGTCTGTTGAAGCTGGAGCTGTCTTTGCAGAAA
TTGGACCAAGAATGGCCGAGTTATCTGGCAGCAGGCTGGCTGCTCAACAGCAGATGGAAGGATTATTAGC
TCCCCACAGACCCAAGGAGCCTGCCTGGTTCCTGGCAACAGTTGGAGTTTCTCCAGACCATCAGGGCAAG
GGCTTAGGATCTGCTGTGGTGCTGCCTGGTGTGGAAGCAGCTGAGAGAGCTGGGGTGCCAGCATTTCTGG
AGACATCAGCTCCTAGAAACCTGCCCTTCTATGAACGGCTGGGCTTCACAGTGACTGCTGATGTGGAGGT
GCCTGAGGGCCCCAGAACCTGGTGCATGACAAGAAAACCAGGAGCCTGACTGCAGCGACTGTGCCTTCTA
GTTGCCAGCCATCTGTTGTTTGCCCCTCCCCCGTGCCTTCCTTGACCCTGGAAGGTGCCACTCCCACTGT
CCTTTCCTAATAAAATGAGGAAATTGCATCGCATTGTCTGAGTAGGTGTCATTCTATTCTGGGGGGTGGG
GTGGGGCAGGACAGCAAGGGGGAGGATTGGGAAGACAATAGCAGGCATGCTGGGGATGCGGTGGGCTCTA
TGGCTCGAGGAGGGCCTATTTCCCATGATTCCTTCATATTTGCATATACGATACAAGGCTGTTAGAGAGA
TAATTGGAATTAATTTGACTGTAAACACAAAGATATTAGTACAAAATACGTGACGTAGAAAGTAATAATT
TCTTGGGTAGTTTGCAGTTTTAAAATTATGTTTTAAAATGGACTATCATATGCTTACCGTAACTTGAAAG
TATTTCGATTTCTTGGCTTTATATATCTTGTGGAAAGGACGAAACACCGATAACTTCGTATAGCATACAT
TATACGAAGTTATGGTACCGATGCAGCTAGCCCGCGGATCTGCCGGTCTCCCTATAGTGAGTCGTATTAA
TTTCGATAAGCCAGGTTAACCTGCATTAATGAATCGGCCAACGCGCGGGGAGAGGCGGTTTGCGTATTGG
GCGCTCTTCCGCTTCCTCGCTCACTGACTCGCTGCGCTCGGTCGTTCGGCTGCGGCGAGCGGTATCAGCT
CACTCAAAGGCGGTAATACGGTTATCCACAGAATCAGGGGATAACGCAGGAAAGAACATGTGAGCAAAAG
GCCAGCAAAAGGCCAGGAACCGTAAAAAGGCCGCGTTGCTGGCGTTTTTCCATAGGCTCCGCCCCCCTGA
CGAGCATCACAAAAATCGACGCTCAAGTCAGAGGTGGCGAAACCCGACAGGACTATAAAGATACCAGGCG
TTTCCCCCTGGAAGCTCCCTCGTGCGCTCTCCTGTTCCGACCCTGCCGCTTACCGGATACCTGTCCGCCT
TTCTCCCTTCGGGAAGCGTGGCGCTTTCTCATAGCTCACGCTGTAGGTATCTCAGTTCGGTGTAGGTCGT
TCGCTCCAAGCTGGGCTGTGTGCACGAACCCCCCGTTCAGCCCGACCGCTGCGCCTTATCCGGTAACTAT
CGTCTTGAGTCCAACCCGGTAAGACACGACTTATCGCCACTGGCAGCAGCCACTGGTAACAGGATTAGCA
GAGCGAGGTATGTAGGCGGTGCTACAGAGTTCTTGAAGTGGTGGCCTAACTACGGCTACACTAGAAGAAC
AGTATTTGGTATCTGCGCTCTGCTGAAGCCAGTTACCTTCGGAAAAAGAGTTGGTAGCTCTTGATCCGGC
AAACAAACCACCGCTGGTAGCGGTGGTTTTTTTGTTTGCAAGCAGCAGATTACGCGCAGAAAAAAAGGAT
CTCAAGAAGATCCTTTGATCTTTTCTACGGGGTCTGACGCTCAGTGGAACGAAAACTCACGTTAAGGGAT
TTTGGTCATGAGATTATCAAAAAGGATCTTCACCTAGATCCTTTTAAATTAAAAATGAAGTTTTAAATCA
ATCTAAAGTATATATGAGTAAACTTGGTCTGACAGTTACCAATGCTTAATCAGTGAGGCACCTATCTCAG
CGATCTGTCTATTTCGTTCATCCATAGTTGCCTGACTCCCCGTCGTGTAGATAACTACGATACGGGAGGG
CTTACCATCTGGCCCCAGTGCTGCAATGATACCGCGAGACCCACGCTCACCGGCTCCAGATTTATCAGCA
ATAAACCAGCCAGCCGGAAGGGCCGAGCGCAGAAGTGGTCCTGCAACTTTATCCGCCTCCATCCAGTCTA
TTAATTGTTGCCGGGAAGCTAGAGTAAGTAGTTCGCCAGTTAATAGTTTGCGCAACGTTGTTGCCATTGC
TACAGGCATCGTGGTGTCACGCTCGTCGTTTGGTATGGCTTCATTCAGCTCCGGTTCCCAACGATCAAGG
CGAGTTACATGATCCCCCATGTTGTGCAAAAAAGCGGTTAGCTCCTTCGGTCCTCCGATCGTTGTCAGAA
GTAAGTTGGCCGCAGTGTTATCACTCATGGTTATGGCAGCACTGCATAATTCTCTTACTGTCATGCCATC
CGTAAGATGCTTTTCTGTGACTGGTGAGTACTCAACCAAGTCATTCTGAGAATAGTGTATGCGGCGACCG
AGTTGCTCTTGCCCGGCGTCAATACGGGATAATACCGCGCCACATAGCAGAACTTTAAAAGTGCTCATCA
TTGGAAAACGTTCTTCGGGGCGAAAACTCTCAAGGATCTTACCGCTGTTGAGATCCAGTTCGATGTAACC
CACTCGTGCACCCAACTGATCTTCAGCATCTTTTACTTTCACCAGCGTTTCTGGGTGAGCAAAAACAGGA
AGGCAAAATGCCGCAAAAAAGGGAATAAGGGCGACACGGAAATGTTGAATACTCATACTCTTCCTTTTTC
AATATTATTGAAGCATTTATCAGGGTTATTGTCTCATGAGCGGATACATATTTGAATGTATTTAGAAAAA
TAAACAAATAGGGGTTCCGCGCACATTTCCCCGAAAAGTGCCACCTGACGTCTAAGAAACCATTATTATC
ATGACATTAACCTATAAAAATAGGCGTATCACGAGGCCCTTTCGTCTCGCGCGTTTCGGTGATGACGGTG
AAAACCTCTGACACATGCAGCTCCCGGAGACGGTCACAGCTTGTCTGTAAGCGGATGCCGGGAGCAGACA
AGCCCGTCAGGGCGCGTCAGCGGGTGTTGGCGGGTGTCGGGGCTGGCTTAACTATGCGGCATCAGAGCAG
ATTGTACTGAGAGTGCACCATATGGACATATTGTCGTTAGAACGCGGCTACAATTAATACATAACCTTAT
GTATCATACACATACG
Features (pLannotate 1.2.2; 18 found; start..end, strand, type, name):
      1..19      +  promoter       SP6 promoter: promoter for bacteriophage SP6 RNA polymerase
     88..158     +  CDS            CBP (fragment): calmodulin-binding peptide derived from skeletal muscle myosin light chain kinase; binds calmodulin with nanomolar affinity in the presence of calcium
    246..419     +  CDS            ProtA: IgG-binding unit of Staphylococcus aureus protein A
    423..593     +  CDS            ProtA: IgG-binding unit of Staphylococcus aureus protein A
    633..754     +  polyA_signal   SV40 poly(A) signal: SV40 polyadenylation signal
    761..794     +  protein_bind   loxP: Cre-mediated recombination occurs in the 8-bp core sequence (GCATACAT). Cre recombinase
    801..1117    +  promoter       SV40 promoter: SV40 enhancer and early promoter
   1130..1726    +  CDS            pac: PUAC_STRAD - Protein predicted: Swiss-Prot protein existence level 4. Detoxification of puromycin. From Streptomyces alboniger.
   1739..1963    +  polyA_signal   bGH poly(A) signal: bovine growth hormone polyadenylation signal
   1970..2210    +  promoter       U6 promoter: RNA polymerase III promoter for human U6 snRNA
   2220..2253    +  protein_bind   loxP: Cre-mediated recombination occurs in the 8-bp core sequence (GCATACAT). Cre recombinase
   2291..2309    -  promoter       T7 promoter: promoter for bacteriophage T7 RNA polymerase
   2331..2384    -  CDS            lacI (fragment): lac repressor; lacI; The lac repressor binds to the lac operator to inhibit transcription in E. coli. This inhibition can be relieved by adding lactose or isopropyl-β-D-thiogalactopyranoside (IPTG).
   2567..3155    -  rep_origin     ori: high-copy-number ColE1/pMB1/pBR322/pUC origin of replication
   3326..4186    -  CDS            AmpR: β-lactamase; bla; confers resistance to ampicillin, carbenicillin, and related antibiotics
   4187..4291    -  promoter       AmpR promoter: bla
   4386..4421    +  CDS            rop (fragment): Rop protein, which maintains plasmids at low copy number; rop
   4523..4574    +  misc_feature   bom (fragment): basis of mobility region from pBR322
