[The description below was written by a language model from this plasmid's Addgene catalogue record and pLannotate feature annotations shown in this document.]
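Description:
pMaCTag-P24 is a PCR template plasmid built on the pFA6a backbone, used for C-terminal tagging of endogenous mammalian genes by the CRISPR-Cas12a-assisted PCR tagging approach. It is not meant to be an expression vector in its own right. Instead, a cassette is amplified from it with gene-specific tagging oligos (called M1 and M2 in the record), and the product is delivered to cells. In E. coli it is maintained as a high-copy plasmid through a ColE1/pUC-type origin and selected with ampicillin via the β-lactamase gene. SP6 and T7 promoters flank the cassette, and short fragments of lacI, rop and bom are backbone remnants.

The payload is a promoterless TAP (tandem affinity purification) tag, annotated as a calmodulin-binding peptide followed by two IgG-binding units of Staphylococcus aureus protein A and terminated by an SV40 polyadenylation signal. No promoter is needed because the tag is intended to be fused in frame to the 3′ end of a target gene and expressed from that gene's own locus. Downstream lies a selection unit in which the SV40 enhancer/early promoter drives the puromycin N-acetyltransferase gene (pac), ending in a bGH polyadenylation signal. This is followed by a human U6 RNA polymerase III promoter at the end of the cassette, positioned where it could drive a guide RNA supplied by the reverse tagging oligo, although the record does not spell this out. Two loxP sites in the same orientation bracket the puromycin marker and the U6 promoter, so Cre recombinase should be able to excise them after integration, leaving the tag and its SV40 terminator. The sequencing-derived and depositor sequences are both 4,636 nt and carry the same features, differing only in numbering origin.
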