Addgene plasmid #120035: pMaCTag-P24
Purpose: Template for C-terminal PCR tagging of mammalian genes (Puromycin selection) with TAP
Depositing lab: Michael Knop. Depositing organization: Universitaet Heidelberg. Publication: CRISPR-Cas12a-assisted PCR tagging of mammalian genes. Fueller J, Herbst K, Meurer M, Gubicza K, Kurtulmus B, Knopf JD, Kirrmaier D, Buchmuller BC, Pereira G, Lemberg MK, Knop M. J Cell Biol. 2020 Jun 1;219(6). pii: 151766. doi: 10.1083/jcb.201910210. PubMed 32406907.
Backbone
  Vector backbone: pFA6a
  Backbone size w/o insert (bp): 2412
  Vector type: PCR Template
  Selectable markers: Puromycin
Growth in bacteria
  Bacterial resistance: Ampicillin, 100 μg/mL
  Growth temperature: 37°C
  Growth strain: DH5alpha
  Copy number: High Copy
Gene/Insert
  Gene/Insert name: TAP
  Species: H. sapiens (human)
  Promoter: None
  Tag / fusion protein: TAP (C terminal on backbone)
  Cloning method: Restriction Enzyme; 5′ cloning site BamHI (not destroyed); 3′ cloning site SpeI (not destroyed)
  Sequencing primers: 5′ SP6; 3′ AAACCACAACTAGAATGCAGTG
Terms and licenses: Academic/Nonprofit Terms; Industry Terms: Not Available to Industry
Depositor comments: Template plasmid for C-terminal PCR tagging of mammalian genes. For M1 and M2 tagging oligo design please visit www.pcr-tagging.com Please visit https://www.biorxiv.org/content/early/2018/11/20/473876 for BioRxiv preprint
How to cite: pMaCTag-P24 was a gift from Michael Knop (Addgene plasmid # 120035 ; http://n2t.net/addgene:120035 ; RRID:Addgene_120035)
